Addgene plasmid #235282: EF1a-mRuby2(miR.FF4)-TS.FF6x1-bGH
Purpose: ComMAND open-loop circuit regulating mRuby2 with miR-FF4
Depositing lab: Kate Galloway. Depositing organization: Massachusetts Institute of Technology. Publication: Model-guided design of microRNA-based gene circuits supports precise dosage of transgenic cargoes into diverse primary cells. Love KS, Johnstone CP, Peterman EL, Gaglione S, Birnbaum ME, Galloway KE. Cell Syst. 2025 Apr 22:101269. doi: 10.1016/j.cels.2025.101269. PubMed 40300600.
Backbone
  Vector backbone: pShip.USI (upstream inverted)
  Backbone manufacturer: Galloway lab
  Backbone size w/o insert (bp): 2046
  Vector type: Mammalian Expression, Synthetic Biology
Growth in bacteria
  Bacterial resistance: Kanamycin, 50 μg/mL
  Growth temperature: 30°C
  Growth strain: NEB Stable
  Copy number: High Copy
Gene/Insert
  Gene/Insert name: mRuby2
  Species: Entacmaea quadricolor
  Insert size (bp): 711
  Promoter: EF1a (human EF1a)
  Cloning method: Golden Gate
  Sequencing primers: 5′ CATCAGAGATTTTGAGACAC; 3′ gcgtttctacaaactcttcc
Resource information
  A portion of this plasmid was derived from a plasmid made by: Addgene #90236
Terms and licenses: Academic/Nonprofit Terms; Industry Terms: Not Available to Industry
Depositor comments: Alt name: pKG3166 ; Please visit https://doi.org/10.1101/2024.06.25.600629 for bioRxiv preprint.
How to cite: EF1a-mRuby2(miR.FF4)-TS.FF6x1-bGH was a gift from Kate Galloway (Addgene plasmid # 235282 ; http://n2t.net/addgene:235282 ; RRID:Addgene_235282)
