[The description below was written by a language model from this plasmid's Addgene catalogue record and pLannotate feature annotations shown in this document.]
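Description:
EF1a-mRuby2(miR.FF4)-TS.FF6x1-bGH is a small mammalian expression and synthetic-biology plasmid assembled by Golden Gate cloning in the pShip.USI (upstream inverted) backbone. It is propagated in E. coli through a high-copy ColE1/pUC-type origin and selected with kanamycin via an aph(3')-Ia KanR gene. The rrnB T1 and T2 terminators sit in the bacterial portion, where they likely insulate it from the mammalian cassette.

The payload is a single transcription unit driven by the human EF1a promoter. The feature table annotates the core promoter and two pieces of EF-1α intron A, and the unit ends in the bovine growth hormone polyadenylation signal. The coding sequence is mRuby2, a monomeric red fluorescent protein derived from Entacmaea quadricolor. The annotation shows it split into a short 5' fragment and a long 3' fragment, with miR-30a 5' and 3' flanking sequences between them. This fits a synthetic microRNA, miR-FF4 by the construct name, carried in a miR-30a-style scaffold inside the reporter gene, presumably within an intron, so that it is made from the same transcript as mRuby2. The name also indicates one FF6 target site (TS.FF6x1) placed before the poly(A) signal, although the feature table does not annotate it. Because the target site does not match the FF4 microRNA, the transcript should escape self-silencing, in line with the stated purpose as the open-loop version of the ComMAND circuit. A short hit labelled as a TRE3GV promoter fragment lies just upstream of the coding sequence. It is probably a shared leader sequence rather than a functional Tet-responsive element.

The construct would typically serve as the unregulated comparison for closed-loop microRNA circuits designed to control transgene dosage, with red fluorescence as the readout.
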