Features (pLannotate 1.2.2; 13 found; start..end, strand, type, name):
     68..95      -  terminator     rrnB T2 terminator: transcription terminator T2 from the E. coli rrnB gene
    227..270     +  terminator     rrnB T1 terminator: Escherichia coli rrnB; transcription terminator T1 from the E. coli rrnB gene
    438..1026    -  rep_origin     ori: high-copy-number ColE1/pMB1/pBR322/pUC origin of replication
   1116..1925    -  CDS            KanR: aminoglycoside phosphotransferase; aph(3')-Ia; confers resistance to kanamycin in bacteria or G418 (Geneticin®) in eukaryotes
   2065..2276    +  promoter       EF-1α core promoter: core promoter for human elongation factor EF-1α
   2277..2390    +  intron         EF-1α intron A (fragment): intron upstream of the start codon of human EF-1α
   3016..3219    +  intron         EF-1α intron A: truncated intron upstream of the start codon of human EF-1α
   3228..3262    +  promoter       TRE3GV promoter (fragment): 3rd-generation Tet-responsive promoter that can be activated by binding of Tet-On® 3G, optimized for retroviral and lentiviral vectors
   3289..3345    +  CDS            mRuby2 (fragment): mRuby2 is a basic (constitutively fluorescent) red fluorescent protein published in 2012, derived from Entacmaea quadricolor. It has moderate acid sensitivity.
   3375..3468    +  ncRNA          5' miR-30a: sequence upstream of the 71-nt precursor of the human miR-30a microRNA (Zeng et al., 2002) miRNA
   3573..3685    +  ncRNA          3' miR-30a: sequence downstream of the 71-nt precursor of the human miR-30a microRNA (Zeng et al., 2002) miRNA
   3712..4376    +  CDS            mRuby2 (fragment): monomeric red fluorescent protein derived from mRuby, with improved photophysical properties (Lam et al., 2012)
   4433..4657    +  polyA_signal   bGH poly(A) signal: bovine growth hormone polyadenylation signal
>Addgene plasmid #235282 | EF1a-mRuby2(miR.FF4)-TS.FF6x1-bGH | addgene full sequence | sequence record 474161 | Addgene NGS Result
CGCTAGTAGACTGCAGGTGGGCCCGAGCTTAAGTAACTAACTAACAGGAAGAGTTTGTAGAAACGCAAAA
AGGCCATCCGTCAGGATGGCCTTCTGCTTAGTTTGATGCCTGGCAGTTTATGGCGGGCGTCCTGCCCGCC
ACCCTCCGGGCCGTTGCTTCACAACGTTCAAATCCGCTCCCGGCGGATTTGTCCTACTCAGGAGAGCGTT
CACCGACAAACAACAGATAAAACGAAAGGCCCAGTCTTCCGACTGAGCCTTTCGTTTTATTTGATGCCTG
GCAGTTCCCTACTCTCGCTTAGTAGTTAGACGTCCCCGAGATCCATGCTAGCGGTAATACGGTTATCCAC
AGAATCAGGGGATAACGCAGGAAAGAACATGTGAGCAAAAGGCCAGCAAAAGGCCAGGAACCGTAAAAAG
GCCGCGTTGCTGGCGTTTTTCCATAGGCTCCGCCCCCCTGACGAGCATCACAAAAATCGACGCTCAAGTC
AGAGGTGGCGAAACCCGACAGGACTATAAAGATACCAGGCGTTTCCCCCTGGAAGCTCCCTCGTGCGCTC
TCCTGTTCCGACCCTGCCGCTTACCGGATACCTGTCCGCCTTTCTCCCTTCGGGAAGCGTGGCGCTTTCT
CATAGCTCACGCTGTAGGTATCTCAGTTCGGTGTAGGTCGTTCGCTCCAAGCTGGGCTGTGTGCACGAAC
CCCCCGTTCAGCCCGACCGCTGCGCCTTATCCGGTAACTATCGTCTTGAGTCCAACCCGGTAAGACACGA
CTTATCGCCACTGGCAGCAGCCACTGGTAACAGGATTAGCAGAGCGAGGTATGTAGGCGGTGCTACAGAG
TTCTTGAAGTGGTGGCCTAACTACGGCTACACTAGAAGAACAGTATTTGGTATCTGCGCTCTGCTGAAGC
CAGTTACCTTCGGAAAAAGAGTTGGTAGCTCTTGATCCGGCAAACAAACCACCGCTGGTAGCGGTGGTTT
TTTTGTTTGCAAGCAGCAGATTACGCGCAGAAAAAAAGGATCTCAAGAAGATCCTTTGATCTTTTCTACG
GGGTCTGACGCTCAGTGGAACGGGGCCCAATCTGAATAATGTTACAACCAATTAACCAATTCTGATTAGA
AAAACTCATCGAGCATCAAATGAAACTGCAATTTATTCATATCAGGATTATCAATACCATATTTTTGAAA
AAGCCGTTTCTGTAATGAAGGAGAAAACTCACCGAGGCAGTTCCATAGGATGGCAAGATCCTGGTATCGG
TCTGCGATTCCGACTCGTCCAACATCAATACAACCTATTAATTTCCCCTCGTCAAAAATAAGGTTATCAA
GTGAGAAATCACCATGAGTGACGACTGAATCCGGTGAGAATGGCAAAAGTTTATGCATTTCTTTCCAGAC
TTGTTCAACAGGCCAGCCATTACGCTCGTCATCAAAATCACTCGCATCAACCAAACCGTTATTCATTCGT
GATTGCGCCTGAGCTAGACGAAATACGCGATCGCTGTTAAAAGGACAATTACAAACAGGAATCGAATGCA
ACCGGCGCAGGAACACTGCCAGCGCATCAACAATATTTTCACCTGAATCAGGATATTCTTCTAATACCTG
GAATGCTGTTTTTCCGGGGATCGCAGTGGTGAGTAACCATGCATCACCAGGAGTACGGATAAAATGCTTG
ATGGTCGGAAGAGGCATAAATTCCGTCAGCCAGTTTAGTCTGACCATCTCATCTGTAACATCATTGGCAA
CGCTACCTTTGCCATGTTTCAGAAACAACTCTGGCGCATCGGGCTTCCCATACAAGCGATAGATTGTCGC
ACCTGATTGCCCGACATTATCGCGAGCCCATTTATACCCATATAAATCAGCATCCATGTTGGAATTTAAT
CGCGGCCTCGACGTTTCCCGTTGAATATGGCTCATAACACCCCTTGTATTACTGTTTATGTAAGCAGACA
GTTTTATTGTTCATGATGATATATTTTTATCTTGTGCAATGTAACATCAGAGATTTTGAGACACGGGCAC
CTGCAGTCTTCGTACTGCTCCGGTGCCCGTCAGTGGGCAGAGCGCACATCGCCCACAGTCCCCGAGAAGT
TGGGGGGAGGGGTCGGCAATTGAACCGGTGCCTAGAGAAGGTGGCGCGGGGTAAACTGGGAAAGTGATGT
CGTGTACTGGCTCCGCCTTTTTCCCGAGGGTGGGGGAGAACCGTATATAAGTGCAGTAGTCGCCGTGAAC
GTTCTTTTTCGCAACGGGTTTGCCGCCAGAACACAGGTAAGTGCCGTGTGTGGTTCCCGCGGGCCTGGCC
TCTTTACGGGTTATGGCCCTTGCGTGCCTTGAATTACTTCCACGCCCCTGGCTGCAGTACGTGATTCTTG
ATCCCGAGCTTCGGGTTGGAAGTGGGTGGGAGAGTTCGAGGCCTTGCGCTTAAGGAGCCCCTTCGCCTCG
TGCTTGAGTTGAGGCCTGGCTTGGGCGCTGGGGCCGCCGCGTGCGAATCTGGTGGCACCTTCGCGCCTGT
CTCGCTGCTTTCGATAAGTCTCTAGCCATTTAAAATTTTTGATGACCTGCTGCGACGCTTTTTTTCTGGC
AAGATAGTCTTGTAAATGCGGGCCAAGATCTGCACACTGGTATTTCGGTTTTTGGGGCCGCGGGCGGCGA
CGGGGCCCGTGCGTCCCAGCGCACATGTTCGGCGAGGCGGGGCCTGCGAGCGCGGCCACCGAGAATCGGA
CGGGGGTAGTCTCAAGCTGGCCGGCCTGCTCTGGTGCCTGGCCTCGCGCCGCCGTGTATCGCCCCGCCCT
GGGCGGCAAGGCTGGCCCGGTCGGCACCAGTTGCGTGAGCGGAAAGATGGCCGCTTCCCGGCCCTGCTGC
AGGGAGCTCAAAATGGAGGACGCGGCGCTCGGGAGAGCGGGCGGGTGAGTCACCCACACAAAGGAAAAGG
GCCTTTCCGTCCTCAGCCGTCGCTTCATGTGACTCCACGGAGTACCGGGCGCCGTCCAGGCACCTCGATT
AGTTCTCGAGCTTTTGGAGTACGTCGTCTTTAGGTTGGGGGGAGGGGTTTTATGCGATGGAGTTTCCCCA
CACTGAGTGGGTGGAGACTGAAGTTAGGCCAGCTTGGCACTTGATGTAATTCTCCTTGGAATTTGCCCTT
TTTGAGTTTGGATCTTGGTTCATTCTCAAGCCTCAGACAGTGGTTCAAAGTTTTTTTCTTCCATTTCAGG
TGTCGTGAGAGCTCGTTTAGTGAACCGTCAGATCGCCTGGAGACGCCATCCACGCTGTAATGGCCACCAT
GGTGTCTAAGGGCGAAGAGCTGATCAAGGAAAATATGCGTATGAAGGTGAGTATGTGCTCGCTTCGGCAG
CACATATACTATGTTTGAATGAGGCTTCAGTACTTTACAGAATCGTTGCCTGCACATCTTGGAAACACTT
GCTGGGATTACTTCTTCAGGTTAACCCAACAGAAGGCTCGAGTGCTGTTGACAGTGAGCGCCGCTTGAAG
TCTTTAATTAAATAGTGAAGCCACAGATGTATTTAATTAAAGACTTCAAGCGGTGCCTACTGCCTCGGAG
AATTCAAGGGGCTACTTTAGGAGCAATTATCTTGTTTACTAAAACTGAATACCTTGCTATCTCTTTGATA
CATTTTTACAAAGCTGAATTAAAATGGTATAAATTAAATCACTTTTTTCAATTGTTTCCTTTTTTTTCCT
CAGGTGGTCATGGAAGGTTCGGTCAACGGCCACCAATTCAAATGCACAGGTGAAGGAGAAGGCAATCCGT
ACATGGGAACTCAAACCATGAGGATCAAAGTCATCGAGGGAGGACCCCTGCCATTTGCCTTTGACATTCT
TGCCACGTCGTTCATGTATGGCAGCCGTACTTTTATCAAGTACCCGAAAGGCATTCCTGATTTCTTTAAA
CAGTCCTTTCCTGAGGGTTTTACTTGGGAAAGAGTTACGAGATACGAAGATGGTGGAGTCGTCACCGTCA
TGCAGGACACCAGCCTTGAGGATGGCTGTCTCGTTTACCACGTCCAAGTCAGAGGGGTAAACTTTCCCTC
CAATGGTCCCGTGATGCAGAAGAAGACCAAGGGTTGGGAGCCTAATACAGAGATGATGTATCCAGCAGAT
GGTGGTCTGAGGGGATACACTCATATGGCACTGAAAGTTGATGGTGGTGGCCATCTGTCTTGCTCTTTCG
TAACAACTTACAGGTCAAAAAAGACCGTCGGGAACATCAAGATGCCCGGTATCCATGCCGTTGATCACCG
CCTGGAAAGGTTAGAGGAAAGTGACAATGAAATGTTCGTAGTACAACGCGAACACGCAGTTGCCAAGTTC
GCCGGGCTTGGTGGTGGGATGGACGAGCTGTACAAGTAACAACAAGCTTGTGGAACCAAAGAGATTCCTC
ATAAACCTAGGAGGAGTTGCACCTGTGCCTTCTAGTTGCCAGCCATCTGTTGTTTGCCCCTCCCCCGTGC
CTTCCTTGACCCTGGAAGGTGCCACTCCCACTGTCCTTTCCTAATAAAATGAGGAAATTGCATCGCATTG
TCTGAGTAGGTGTCATTCTATTCTGGGGGGTGGGGTGGGGCAGGACAGCAAGGGGGAGGATTGGGAAGAC
AATAGCAGGCATGCTGGGGATGCGGTGGGCTCTATGG
